Addgene plasmid #121377: pUC57-Kan_TH16_Pwl2_100
Purpose: Level 0 Golden-Gate compatible vector
Depositing lab: Sophien Kamoun. Depositing organization: Sainsbury Laboratory, Norwich. Publication: A Clone Resource of Magnaporthe oryzae Effectors That Share Sequence and Structural Similarities Across Host-Specific Lineages. Petit-Houdenot Y, Langner T, Harant A, Win J, Kamoun S. Mol Plant Microbe Interact. 2020 Aug;33(8):1032-1035. doi: 10.1094/MPMI-03-20-0052-A. Epub 2020 Jun 22. PubMed 32460610.
Backbone
  Vector backbone: pUC57-Kan
  Backbone size w/o insert (bp): 2626
  Vector type: Golden Gate
  Selectable markers: lacZ
Growth in bacteria
  Bacterial resistance: Kanamycin, 50 μg/mL
  Growth temperature: 37°C
  Growth strain: DH5alpha
  Copy number: High Copy
Gene/Insert
  Gene/Insert name: TH16_Pwl2_100
  Mutation: Magnaporthe oryzae
  Cloning method: Restriction Enzyme; 5′ cloning site EcoRV (unknown if destroyed); 3′ cloning site EcoRV (unknown if destroyed)
  Sequencing primers: 5′ M13Fw; 3′ M13Rv
Terms and licenses: Academic/Nonprofit Terms; Industry Terms: Not Available to Industry
How to cite: pUC57-Kan_TH16_Pwl2_100 was a gift from Sophien Kamoun (Addgene plasmid # 121377 ; http://n2t.net/addgene:121377 ; RRID:Addgene_121377)
