[The description below was written by a language model from this plasmid's Addgene catalogue record and pLannotate feature annotations shown in this document.]
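Description:
pUC57-Kan_TH16_Pwl2_100 is a small, high-copy E. coli cloning plasmid that serves as a Level 0 Golden Gate module, that is, a basic part-donor vector from which a single sequence element can be released by type IIS restriction and assembled into higher-order constructs. It is built on the pUC57-Kan backbone, replicates from the ColE1/pUC-type origin, and is selected with kanamycin through an aph(3')-Ia aminoglycoside phosphotransferase gene, which the annotation places downstream of the bla (AmpR) promoter. Short remnants of bom, rop and lacI are also annotated; these are backbone leftovers rather than functional units.

The insert, TH16_Pwl2_100, is attributed in the record to the rice blast fungus Magnaporthe oryzae (the species is entered in the mutation field), and the name suggests a PWL2-family effector sequence from an isolate designated TH16, consistent with the plasmid belonging to a clone resource of M. oryzae effectors. It was placed in the EcoRV site of the pUC57 polylinker, within the lacZα region. In the feature table, the unannotated stretch between the lacZα fragment and the lac operator, lac promoter and CAP binding site corresponds to this location. The difference between the full sequence length (3,037 nt) and the stated backbone size (2,626 bp) implies an insert of roughly 400 bp. The insert itself is not annotated, and the record does not state the identity of the type IIS sites, the overhangs, whether a signal peptide is included, or any promoter or tag for expression in plants or fungi. M13 forward and reverse sites flank the insert for sequence verification. The plasmid is best regarded as a storage and donor clone for modular assembly of effector expression constructs.
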