Features (pLannotate 1.2.2; 10 found; start..end, strand, type, name):
    137..236     +  misc_feature   bom (fragment): basis of mobility region from pBR322
    242..399     -  CDS            lacZα (fragment): LacZα fragment of β-galactosidase; lacZ fragment
    885..901     -  protein_bind   lac operator: The lac repressor binds to the lac operator to inhibit transcription in E. coli. This inhibition can be relieved by adding lactose or isopropyl-β-D-thiogalactopyranoside (IPTG). lac repressor encoded by lacI
    909..939     -  promoter       lac promoter: promoter for the E. coli lac operon
    954..975     -  protein_bind   CAP binding site: CAP binding activates transcription in the presence of cAMP. E. coli catabolite activator protein
    988..1080    -  CDS            lacI (fragment): lac repressor; lacI; The lac repressor binds to the lac operator to inhibit transcription in E. coli. This inhibition can be relieved by adding lactose or isopropyl-β-D-thiogalactopyranoside (IPTG).
   1263..1851    -  rep_origin     ori: high-copy-number ColE1/pMB1/pBR322/pUC origin of replication
   2022..2837    -  CDS            KanR: aminoglycoside phosphotransferase; aph(3')-Ia; confers resistance to kanamycin in bacteria or G418 (Geneticin®) in eukaryotes
   2838..2942    -  promoter       AmpR promoter: bla
   3037..35      +  CDS            rop (fragment) (across the origin): Rop protein, which maintains plasmids at low copy number; rop
>Addgene plasmid #121377 | pUC57-Kan_TH16_Pwl2_100 | depositor full sequence | sequence record 256491 | pUC57-Kan_TH16_Pwl2_100 sequence 3037 bps
TCGCGCGTTTCGGTGATGACGGTGAAAACCTCTGACACATGCAGCTCCCGGAGACGGTCACAGCTTGTCT
GTAAGCGGATGCCGGGAGCAGACAAGCCCGTCAGGGCGCGTCAGCGGGTGTTGGCGGGTGTCGGGGCTGG
CTTAACTATGCGGCATCAGAGCAGATTGTACTGAGAGTGCACCATATGCGGTGTGAAATACCGCACAGAT
GCGTAAGGAGAAAATACCGCATCAGGCGCCATTCGCCATTCAGGCTGCGCAACTGTTGGGAAGGGCGATC
GGTGCGGGCCTCTTCGCTATTACGCCAGCTGGCGAAAGGGGGATGTGCTGCAAGGCGATTAAGTTGGGTA
ACGCCAGGGTTTTCCCAGTCACGACGTTGTAAAACGACGGCCAGTGAATTGACGCGTATTGGGATGGAAC
TTGGTCTCTAAGCTCACATAATATTACAACCTTCTTCTCTTTGTTCTCTATGTTCATGAGTAAATTCACC
TGGTGGACCATAATAACCATCACCCCATTGACCACCACCATGATTACCATATTCAGCTGGACCATCACCA
ACATGATAACCATGTCTATTATAATATTGTCTATCAGATTTATCTTCTTGATGATCTGGACCCAAAGAAT
AACCTGGTGGCATACCTCTAATATTACCATTATTTTCATGAACTCTAACCATTCTATCTGGACCACCTGG
ATAAGATGGACCATAATTAAAATCACCTTCAGAACCTTTTCTAATAGAAATAGAACCTTCTCTTTCACCT
TTATCATTATAAAATTGTTTATTAGTCCAACCACCACCCATTAGAGACCAAGTTCCATCCCAATGGCGCG
CCGAGCTTGGCTCGAGCATGGTCATAGCTGTTTCCTGTGTGAAATTGTTATCCGCTCACAATTCCACACA
ACATACGAGCCGGAAGCATAAAGTGTAAAGCCTGGGGTGCCTAATGAGTGAGCTAACTCACATTAATTGC
GTTGCGCTCACTGCCCGCTTTCCAGTCGGGAAACCTGTCGTGCCAGCTGCATTAATGAATCGGCCAACGC
GCGGGGAGAGGCGGTTTGCGTATTGGGCGCTCTTCCGCTTCCTCGCTCACTGACTCGCTGCGCTCGGTCG
TTCGGCTGCGGCGAGCGGTATCAGCTCACTCAAAGGCGGTAATACGGTTATCCACAGAATCAGGGGATAA
CGCAGGAAAGAACATGTGAGCAAAAGGCCAGCAAAAGGCCAGGAACCGTAAAAAGGCCGCGTTGCTGGCG
TTTTTCCATAGGCTCCGCCCCCCTGACGAGCATCACAAAAATCGACGCTCAAGTCAGAGGTGGCGAAACC
CGACAGGACTATAAAGATACCAGGCGTTTCCCCCTGGAAGCTCCCTCGTGCGCTCTCCTGTTCCGACCCT
GCCGCTTACCGGATACCTGTCCGCCTTTCTCCCTTCGGGAAGCGTGGCGCTTTCTCATAGCTCACGCTGT
AGGTATCTCAGTTCGGTGTAGGTCGTTCGCTCCAAGCTGGGCTGTGTGCACGAACCCCCCGTTCAGCCCG
ACCGCTGCGCCTTATCCGGTAACTATCGTCTTGAGTCCAACCCGGTAAGACACGACTTATCGCCACTGGC
AGCAGCCACTGGTAACAGGATTAGCAGAGCGAGGTATGTAGGCGGTGCTACAGAGTTCTTGAAGTGGTGG
CCTAACTACGGCTACACTAGAAGAACAGTATTTGGTATCTGCGCTCTGCTGAAGCCAGTTACCTTCGGAA
AAAGAGTTGGTAGCTCTTGATCCGGCAAACAAACCACCGCTGGTAGCGGTGGTTTTTTTGTTTGCAAGCA
GCAGATTACGCGCAGAAAAAAAGGATCTCAAGAAGATCCTTTGATCTTTTCTACGGGGTCTGACGCTCAG
TGGAACGAAAACTCACGTTAAGGGATTTTGGTCATGAGATTATCAAAAAGGATCTTCACCTAGATCCTTT
TAAATTAAAAATGAAGTTTTAAATCAATCTAAAGTATATATGAGTAAACTTGGTCTGACAGTTAGAAAAA
CTCATCGAGCATCAAATGAAACTGCAATTTATTCATATCAGGATTATCAATACCATATTTTTGAAAAAGC
CGTTTCTGTAATGAAGGAGAAAACTCACCGAGGCAGTTCCATAGGATGGCAAGATCCTGGTATCGGTCTG
CGATTCCGACTCGTCCAACATCAATACAACCTATTAATTTCCCCTCGTCAAAAATAAGGTTATCAAGTGA
GAAATCACCATGAGTGACGACTGAATCCGGTGAGAATGGCAAAAGTTTATGCATTTCTTTCCAGACTTGT
TCAACAGGCCAGCCATTACGCTCGTCATCAAAATCACTCGCATCAACCAAACCGTTATTCATTCGTGATT
GCGCCTGAGCGAGACGAAATACGCGATCGCTGTTAAAAGGACAATTACAAACAGGAATCGAATGCAACCG
GCGCAGGAACACTGCCAGCGCATCAACAATATTTTCACCTGAATCAGGATATTCTTCTAATACCTGGAAT
GCTGTTTTCCCAGGGATCGCAGTGGTGAGTAACCATGCATCATCAGGAGTACGGATAAAATGCTTGATGG
TCGGAAGAGGCATAAATTCCGTCAGCCAGTTTAGTCTGACCATCTCATCTGTAACATCATTGGCAACGCT
ACCTTTGCCATGTTTCAGAAACAACTCTGGCGCATCGGGCTTCCCATACAATCGATAGATTGTCGCACCT
GATTGCCCGACATTATCGCGAGCCCATTTATACCCATATAAATCAGCATCCATGTTGGAATTTAATCGCG
GCCTAGAGCAAGACGTTTCCCGTTGAATATGGCTCATACTCTTCCTTTTTCAATATTATTGAAGCATTTA
TCAGGGTTATTGTCTCATGAGCGGATACATATTTGAATGTATTTAGAAAAATAAACAAATAGGGGTTCCG
CGCACATTTCCCCGAAAAGTGCCACCTGACGTCTAAGAAACCATTATTATCATGACATTAACCTATAAAA
ATAGGCGTATCACGAGGCCCTTTCGTC
