>Addgene plasmid #121377 | pUC57-Kan_TH16_Pwl2_100 | depositor partial sequence | sequence record 231006 | TH16_Pwl2_100
TTGGTCTCTAATGGGTGGTGGTTGGACTAATAAACAATTTTATAATGATAAAGGTGAAAGAGAAGGTTCT
ATTTCTATTAGAAAAGGTTCTGAAGGTGATTTTAATTATGGTCCATCTTATCCAGGTGGTCCAGATAGAA
TGGTTAGAGTTCATGAAAATAATGGTAATATTAGAGGTATGCCACCAGGTTATTCTTTGGGTCCAGATCA
TCAAGAAGATAAATCTGATAGACAATATTATAATAGACATGGTTATCATGTTGGTGATGGTCCAGCTGAA
TATGGTAATCATGGTGGTGGTCAATGGGGTGATGGTTATTATGGTCCACCAGGTGAATTTACTCATGAAC
ATAGAGAACAAAGAGAAGAAGGTTGTAATATTATGTGAGCTTAGAGACCAA
