>Addgene plasmid #121377 | pUC57-Kan_TH16_Pwl2_100 | depositor partial sequence | sequence record 231007 | empty_vector
TCGCGCGTTTCGGTGATGACGGTGAAAACCTCTGACACATGCAGCTCCCGGAGACGGTCACAGCTTGTCT
GTAAGCGGATGCCGGGAGCAGACAAGCCCGTCAGGGCGCGTCAGCGGGTGTTGGCGGGTGTCGGGGCTGG
CTTAACTATGCGGCATCAGAGCAGATTGTACTGAGAGTGCACCATATGCGGTGTGAAATACCGCACAGAT
GCGTAAGGAGAAAATACCGCATCAGGCGCCATTCGCCATTCAGGCTGCGCAACTGTTGGGAAGGGCGATC
GGTGCGGGCCTCTTCGCTATTACGCCAGCTGGCGAAAGGGGGATGTGCTGCAAGGCGATTAAGTTGGGTA
ACGCCAGGGTTTTCCCAGTCACGACGTTGTAAAACGACGGCCAGTGAATTGACGCGTATTGGGATATCCC
AATGGCGCGCCGAGCTTGGCTCGAGCATGGTCATAGCTGTTTCCTGTGTGAAATTGTTATCCGCTCACAA
TTCCACACAACATACGAGCCGGAAGCATAAAGTGTAAAGCCTGGGGTGCCTAATGAGTGAGCTAACTCAC
ATTAATTGCGTTGCGCTCACTGCCCGCTTTCCAGTCGGGAAACCTGTCGTGCCAGCTGCATTAATGAATC
GGCCAACGCGCGGGGAGAGGCGGTTTGCGTATTGGGCGCTCTTCCGCTTCCTCGCTCACTGACTCGCTGC
GCTCGGTCGTTCGGCTGCGGCGAGCGGTATCAGCTCACTCAAAGGCGGTAATACGGTTATCCACAGAATC
AGGGGATAACGCAGGAAAGAACATGTGAGCAAAAGGCCAGCAAAAGGCCAGGAACCGTAAAAAGGCCGCG
TTGCTGGCGTTTTTCCATAGGCTCCGCCCCCCTGACGAGCATCACAAAAATCGACGCTCAAGTCAGAGGT
GGCGAAACCCGACAGGACTATAAAGATACCAGGCGTTTCCCCCTGGAAGCTCCCTCGTGCGCTCTCCTGT
TCCGACCCTGCCGCTTACCGGATACCTGTCCGCCTTTCTCCCTTCGGGAAGCGTGGCGCTTTCTCATAGC
TCACGCTGTAGGTATCTCAGTTCGGTGTAGGTCGTTCGCTCCAAGCTGGGCTGTGTGCACGAACCCCCCG
TTCAGCCCGACCGCTGCGCCTTATCCGGTAACTATCGTCTTGAGTCCAACCCGGTAAGACACGACTTATC
GCCACTGGCAGCAGCCACTGGTAACAGGATTAGCAGAGCGAGGTATGTAGGCGGTGCTACAGAGTTCTTG
AAGTGGTGGCCTAACTACGGCTACACTAGAAGAACAGTATTTGGTATCTGCGCTCTGCTGAAGCCAGTTA
CCTTCGGAAAAAGAGTTGGTAGCTCTTGATCCGGCAAACAAACCACCGCTGGTAGCGGTGGTTTTTTTGT
TTGCAAGCAGCAGATTACGCGCAGAAAAAAAGGATCTCAAGAAGATCCTTTGATCTTTTCTACGGGGTCT
GACGCTCAGTGGAACGAAAACTCACGTTAAGGGATTTTGGTCATGAGATTATCAAAAAGGATCTTCACCT
AGATCCTTTTAAATTAAAAATGAAGTTTTAAATCAATCTAAAGTATATATGAGTAAACTTGGTCTGACAG
TTAGAAAAACTCATCGAGCATCAAATGAAACTGCAATTTATTCATATCAGGATTATCAATACCATATTTT
TGAAAAAGCCGTTTCTGTAATGAAGGAGAAAACTCACCGAGGCAGTTCCATAGGATGGCAAGATCCTGGT
ATCGGTCTGCGATTCCGACTCGTCCAACATCAATACAACCTATTAATTTCCCCTCGTCAAAAATAAGGTT
ATCAAGTGAGAAATCACCATGAGTGACGACTGAATCCGGTGAGAATGGCAAAAGTTTATGCATTTCTTTC
CAGACTTGTTCAACAGGCCAGCCATTACGCTCGTCATCAAAATCACTCGCATCAACCAAACCGTTATTCA
TTCGTGATTGCGCCTGAGCGAGACGAAATACGCGATCGCTGTTAAAAGGACAATTACAAACAGGAATCGA
ATGCAACCGGCGCAGGAACACTGCCAGCGCATCAACAATATTTTCACCTGAATCAGGATATTCTTCTAAT
ACCTGGAATGCTGTTTTCCCAGGGATCGCAGTGGTGAGTAACCATGCATCATCAGGAGTACGGATAAAAT
GCTTGATGGTCGGAAGAGGCATAAATTCCGTCAGCCAGTTTAGTCTGACCATCTCATCTGTAACATCATT
GGCAACGCTACCTTTGCCATGTTTCAGAAACAACTCTGGCGCATCGGGCTTCCCATACAATCGATAGATT
GTCGCACCTGATTGCCCGACATTATCGCGAGCCCATTTATACCCATATAAATCAGCATCCATGTTGGAAT
TTAATCGCGGCCTAGAGCAAGACGTTTCCCGTTGAATATGGCTCATACTCTTCCTTTTTCAATATTATTG
AAGCATTTATCAGGGTTATTGTCTCATGAGCGGATACATATTTGAATGTATTTAGAAAAATAAACAAATA
GGGGTTCCGCGCACATTTCCCCGAAAAGTGCCACCTGACGTCTAAGAAACCATTATTATCATGACATTAA
CCTATAAAAATAGGCGTATCACGAGGCCCTTTCGTC
