>Addgene plasmid #121377 | pUC57-Kan_TH16_Pwl2_100 | addgene partial sequence | sequence record 238288 | M13-F20 5'-TGTAAAACGACGGCCAGT-3'
TTGGTCTCTAAGCTCACATAATATTACAACCTTCTTCTCTTTGTTCTCTATGTTCATGAGTAAATTCACC
TGGTGGACCATAATAACCATCACCCCATTGACCACCACCATGATTACCATATTCAGCTGGACCATCACCA
ACATGATAACCATGTCTATTATAATATTGTCTATCAGATTTATCTTCTTGATGATCTGGACCCAAAGAAT
AACCTGGTGGCATACCTCTAATATTACCATTATTTTCATGAACTCTAACCATTCTATCTGGACCACCTGG
ATAAGATGGACCATAATTAAAATCACCTTCAGAACCTTTTCTAATAGAAATAGAACCTTCTCTTTCACCT
TTATCATTATAAAATTGTTTATTAGTCCAACCACCACCCATTAGAGACCAAGTTCCATCCCAATGGCGCG
CCGAGCTTGGCTCGAGCATGGTCATAGCTGTTTCCTGTGTGAAATTGTTATCCGCTCACAATTCCACACA
ACATACGAGCCGGAAGCATAAAGTGTAAAGCCTGGGGTGCCTAATGAGTGAGCTAACTCACATTAATTGC
GTTGCGCTCACTGCCCGCTTTCCAGTCGGGAAACCTGTCGTGCCAGCTGCATTAATGAATCGGCCAACGC
GCGGGGAGAGGCGGTTTGCGTATTGGGCGCTCTTCCGCTTCCTCGCTCACTGACTCGCTGCGCTCGGTCG
TTCGGCTGCGGCGAGCGGTATCAGCTCACTCAAAGGCGGTAATACGGTTATCCACAGAATCAGGGGATAA
CGCAGGAAAGAACATGTGAGCAAAAGGCCAGCAAAAGGCCAGGAACCGTAAAAAG
